>Addgene plasmid #109321 | pU6-crRNA(SOD1) | addgene full sequence | sequence record 209267 | Addgene NGS Result
CCTGCAGGCAGCTGCGCGCTCGCTCGCTCACTGAGGCCGCCCGGGCAAAGCCCGGGCGTCGGGCGACCTT
TGGTCGCCCGGCCTCAGTGAGCGAGCGAGCGCGCAGAGAGGGAGTGGCCAACTCCATCACTAGGGGTTCC
TGCGGCCGCGCTAGCCTGAGGGCCTATTTCCCATGATTCCTTCATATTTGCATATACGATACAAGGCTGT
TAGAGAGATAATTGGAATTAATTTGACTGTAAACACAAAGATATTAGTACAAAATACGTGACGTAGAAAG
TAATAATTTCTTGGGTAGTTTGCAGTTTTAAAATTATGTTTTAAAATGGACTATCATATGCTTACCGTAA
CTTGAAAGTATTTCGATTTCTTGGCTTTATATATCTTGTGGAAAGGACGAAACACCGTAATTTCTACTCT
TGTAGATATAGACACATCGGCCACACCATCTTTTTCGACGCGTGTGTCTAGACTGCAGAGGGCCCTGCGT
ATGAGTGCAAGTGGGTTTTAGGACCAGGATGAGGCGGGGTGGGGGTGCCTACCTGACGACCGACCCCGAC
CCACTGGACAAGCACCCAACCCCCATTCCCCAAATTGCGCATCCCCTATCAGAGAGGGGGAGGGGAAACA
GGATGCGGCGAGGCGCGTGCGCACTGCCAGCTTCAGCACCGCGGACAGTGCCTTCGCCCCCGCCTGGCGG
CGCGCGCCACCGCCGCCTCAGCACTGAAGGCGCGCTGACGTCACTCGCCGGTCCCCCGCAAACTCCCCTT
CCCGGCCACCTTGGTCGCGTCCGCGCCGCCGCCGGCCCAGCCGGACCGCACCACGCGAGGCGCGAGATAG
GGGGGCACGGGCGCGACCATCTGCGCTGCGGCGCCGGCGACTCAGCGCTGCCTCAGTCTGCGGTGGGCAG
CGGAGGAGTCGTGTCGTGCCTGAGAGCGCAGTCGAGAAGGTACCGGATCCTCTAGAGTCGACGCCACCGT
GAGCAAGGGCGAGGAGGATAACATGGCCATCATCAAGGAGTTCATGCGCTTCAAGGTGCACATGGAGGGC
TCCGTGAACGGCCACGAGTTCGAGATCGAGGGCGAGGGCGAGGGCCGCCCCTACGAGGGCACCCAGACCG
CCAAGCTGAAGGTGACCAAGGGTGGCCCCCTGCCCTTCGCCTGGGACATCCTGTCCCCTCAGTTCATGTA
CGGCTCCAAGGCCTACGTGAAGCACCCCGCCGACATCCCCGACTACTTGAAGCTGTCCTTCCCCGAGGGC
TTCAAGTGGGAGCGCGTGATGAACTTCGAGGACGGCGGCGTGGTGACCGTGACCCAGGACTCCTCCCTGC
AGGACGGCGAGTTCATCTACAAGGTGAAGCTGCGCGGCACCAACTTCCCCTCCGACGGCCCCGTAATGCA
GAAGAAGACCATGGGCTGGGAGGCCTCCTCCGAGCGGATGTACCCCGAGGACGGCGCCCTGAAGGGCGAG
ATCAAGCAGAGGCTGAAGCTGAAGGACGGCGGCCACTACGACGCTGAGGTCAAGACCACCTACAAGGCCA
AGAAGCCCGTGCAGCTGCCCGGCGCCTACAACGTCAACATCAAGTTGGACATCACCTCCCACAACGAGGA
CTACACCATCGTGGAACAGTACGAACGCGCCGAGGGCCGCCACTCCACCGGCGGCATGGACGAGCTGTAC
AAGTCCGGACTCAGATCTCGAGAGGAGGAGGAGGAGACAGACAGCAGGATGCCCCACCTCGACAGCCCCG
GCAGCTCCCAGCCGAGACGCTCCTTCCTCTCAAGGGTGATCAGGGCAGCGCTACCGTTGCAGCTGCTTCT
GCTGCTGCTGCTGCTCCTGGCCTGCCTGCTACCTGCCTCTGAAGATGACTACAGCTGCACCCAGGCCAAC
AACTTTGCCCGATCCTTCTACCCCATGCTGCGGTACACCAACGGGCCACCTCCCACCTAGGAATTCGATA
TCAAGCTTATCGATACCGAGCGCTGCTCGAGAGATCTACGGGTGGCATCCCTGTGACCCCTCCCCAGTGC
CTCTCCTGGCCCTGGAAGTTGCCACTCCAGTGCCCACCAGCCTTGTCCTAATAAAATTAAGTTGCATCAT
TTTGTCTGACTAGGTGTCCTTCTATAATATTATGGGGTGGAGGGGGGTGGTATGGAGCAAGGGGCAAGTT
GGGAAGACAACCTGTAGGGCCTGCGGGGTCTATTGGGAACCAAGCTGGAGTGCAGTGGCACAATCTTGGC
TCACTGCAATCTCCGCCTCCTGGGTTCAAGCGATTCTCCTGCCTCAGCCTCCCGAGTTGTTGGGATTCCA
GGCATGCATGACCAGGCTCAGCTAATTTTTGTTTTTTTGGTAGAGACGGGGTTTCACCATATTGGCCAGG
CTGGTCTCCAACTCCTAATCTCAGGTGATCTACCCACCTTGGCCTCCCAAATTGCTGGGATTACAGGCGT
GAACCACTGCTCCCTTCCCTGTCCTTGCGGCCGCAGGAACCCCTAGTGATGGAGTTGGCCACTCCCTCTC
TGCGCGCTCGCTCGCTCACTGAGGCCGGGCGACCAAAGGTCGCCCGACGCCCGGGCGGCCTCAGTGAGCG
AGCGAGCGCGCAGCTGCCTGCAGGACATGTGAGCAAAAGGCCAGCAAAAGGCCAGGAACCGTAAAAAGGC
CGCGTTGCTGGCGTTTTTCCATAGGCTCCGCCCCCCTGACGAGCATCACAAAAATCGACGCTCAAGTCAG
AGGTGGCGAAACCCGACAGGACTATAAAGATACCAGGCGTTTCCCCCTGGAAGCTCCCTCGTGCGCTCTC
CTGTTCCGACCCTGCCGCTTACCGGATACCTGTCCGCCTTTCTCCCTTCGGGAAGCGTGGCGCTTTCTCA
TAGCTCACGCTGTAGGTATCTCAGTTCGGTGTAGGTCGTTCGCTCCAAGCTGGGCTGTGTGCACGAACCC
CCCGTTCAGCCCGACCGCTGCGCCTTATCCGGTAACTATCGTCTTGAGTCCAACCCGGTAAGACACGACT
TATCGCCACTGGCAGCAGCCACTGGTAACAGGATTAGCAGAGCGAGGTATGTAGGCGGTGCTACAGAGTT
CTTGAAGTGGTGGCCTAACTACGGCTACACTAGAAGAACAGTATTTGGTATCTGCGCTCTGCTGAAGCCA
GTTACCTTCGGAAAAAGAGTTGGTAGCTCTTGATCCGGCAAACAAACCACCGCTGGTAGCGGTGGTTTTT
TTGTTTGCAAGCAGCAGATTACGCGCAGAAAAAAAGGATCTCAAGAAGATCCTTTGATCTTTTCTACGGG
GTCTGACGCTCAGTGGAACGAAAACTCACGTTAAGGGATTTTGGTCATGAGATTATCAAAAAGGATCTTC
ACCTAGATCCTTTTAAATTAAAAATGAAGTTTTAAATCAATCTAAAGTATATATGAGTAAACTTGGTCTG
ACAGTTACCAATGCTTAATCAGTGAGGCACCTATCTCAGCGATCTGTCTATTTCGTTCATCCATAGTTGC
CTGACTCCCCGTCGTGTAGATAACTACGATACGGGAGGGCTTACCATCTGGCCCCAGTGCTGCAATGATA
CCGCGAGACCCACGCTCACCGGCTCCAGATTTATCAGCAATAAACCAGCCAGCCGGAAGGGCCGAGCGCA
GAAGTGGTCCTGCAACTTTATCCGCCTCCATCCAGTCTATTAATTGTTGCCGGGAAGCTAGAGTAAGTAG
TTCGCCAGTTAATAGTTTGCGCAACGTTGTTGCCATTGCTACAGGCATCGTGGTGTCACGCTCGTCGTTT
GGTATGGCTTCATTCAGCTCCGGTTCCCAACGATCAAGGCGAGTTACATGATCCCCCATGTTGTGCAAAA
AAGCGGTTAGCTCCTTCGGTCCTCCGATCGTTGTCAGAAGTAAGTTGGCCGCAGTGTTATCACTCATGGT
TATGGCAGCACTGCATAATTCTCTTACTGTCATGCCATCCGTAAGATGCTTTTCTGTGACTGGTGAGTAC
TCAACCAAGTCATTCTGAGAATAGTGTATGCGGCGACCGAGTTGCTCTTGCCCGGCGTCAATACGGGATA
ATACCGCGCCACATAGCAGAACTTTAAAAGTGCTCATCATTGGAAAACGTTCTTCGGGGCGAAAACTCTC
AAGGATCTTACCGCTGTTGAGATCCAGTTCGATGTAACCCACTCGTGCACCCAACTGATCTTCAGCATCT
TTTACTTTCACCAGCGTTTCTGGGTGAGCAAAAACAGGAAGGCAAAATGCCGCAAAAAAGGGAATAAGGG
CGACACGGAAATGTTGAATACTCATACTCTTCCTTTTTCAATATTATTGAAGCATTTATCAGGGTTATTG
TCTCATGAGCGGATACATATTTGAATGTATTTAGAAAAATAAACAAATAGGGGTTCCGCGCACATTTCCC
CGAAAAGTGCCACCTGACGTCTAAGAAACCATTATTATCATGACATTAACCTATAAAAATAGGCGTATCA
CGAGGCCCTTTCGTCTCGCGCGTTTCGGTGATGACGGTGAAAACCTCTGACACATGCAGCTCCCGGAGAC
GGTCACAGCTTGTCTGTAAGCGGATGCCGGGAGCAGACAAGCCCGTCAGGGCGCGTCAGCGGGTGTTGGC
GGGTGTCGGGGCTGGCTTAACTATGCGGCATCAGAGCAGATTGTACTGAGAGTGCACCATAAAATTGTAA
ACGTTAATATTTTGTTAAAATTCGCGTTAAATTTTTGTTAAATCAGCTCATTTTTTAACCAATAGACCGA
AATCGGCAAAATCCCTTATAAATCAAAAGAATAGCCCGAGATAGAGT
[37 nt withheld, positions 4808-4844]
AAAGAACGTGGACTCCAACGTCAAAGG
[141 nt withheld, positions 4872-5012]
G
[46 nt withheld, positions 5014-5059]
A
[95 nt withheld, positions 5061-5155]
TATGCGGTGTGAAATACCGCACAGATGCGTAAGGAGAAAATACCGCATCAGGCGCC
Features (pLannotate 1.2.2; 17 found; start..end, strand, type, name):
      1..141     -  repeat_region  AAV2 ITR: inverted terminal repeat of adeno-associated virus serotype 2 inverted
    158..398     +  promoter       U6 promoter: RNA polymerase III promoter for human U6 snRNA
    494..941     +  promoter       hSyn promoter: human synapsin I promoter; confers neuron-specific expression (Kügler et al., 2003)
    955..972     +  misc_feature   MCS (fragment): pUC18/19 multiple cloning site
    979..1683    +  CDS            mCherry: mCherry is a basic (constitutively fluorescent) red fluorescent protein published in 2004, derived from Discosoma sp.. It is reported to be a very rapidly-maturing monomer with low acid sensitivity.
   1675..1947    +  CDS            SYNE3 (fragment): SYNE3_HUMAN - Also known as C14orf139 From Homo sapiens (Human).
   1949..1978    +  misc_feature   MCS (fragment): pBluescript multiple cloning site
   2000..2476    +  polyA_signal   hGH poly(A) signal: human growth hormone polyadenylation signal
   2520..2547    -  repeat_region  AAV2 ITR (fragment): inverted terminal repeat of adeno-associated virus serotype 2 inverted
   2576..2603    -  repeat_region  AAV2 ITR (fragment): inverted terminal repeat of adeno-associated virus serotype 2 inverted
   2676..3264    -  rep_origin     ori: high-copy-number ColE1/pMB1/pBR322/pUC origin of replication
   3435..4295    -  CDS            AmpR: β-lactamase; bla; confers resistance to ampicillin, carbenicillin, and related antibiotics
   4296..4400    -  promoter       AmpR promoter: bla
   4495..4530    +  CDS            rop (fragment): Rop protein, which maintains plasmids at low copy number; rop
   4632..4681    +  misc_feature   bom (fragment): basis of mobility region from pBR322
   4682..5137    -  rep_origin     f1 ori (sequence partly withheld): f1 bacteriophage origin of replication; arrow indicates direction of (+) strand synthesis
   5156..5207    +  misc_feature   bom (fragment): basis of mobility region from pBR322
