[The description below was written by a language model from this plasmid's Addgene catalogue record and pLannotate feature annotations shown in this document.]
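Description:
pU6-crRNA(SOD1) is an AAV transfer plasmid built on a custom backbone and designed to deliver a CRISPR guide together with a neuronal nuclear reporter. In bacteria it is maintained through a high-copy ColE1/pUC-type origin and selected with ampicillin via the β-lactamase gene. An f1 phage origin and small remnants of pBR322 rop and bom sequences are also present in the backbone. The payload sits between AAV2 inverted terminal repeats, which allow the intervening DNA to be packaged into recombinant AAV particles when rep/cap and helper functions are supplied in trans. The annotation detects one full ITR at the left end and only short ITR fragments at the right end, which may reflect the difficulty of sequencing and annotating these repeats rather than a true truncation.

Two expression units lie within the ITRs. A human U6 RNA polymerase III promoter drives a crRNA for the RR variant of AsCpf1 (Cas12a), with a spacer targeting human SOD1. The crRNA itself lies in the unannotated stretch downstream of U6. The nuclease is not encoded here and must be provided separately. The second unit uses the neuron-specific human synapsin I promoter to express mCherry fused to a KASH domain, annotated as a fragment of a human nesprin (SYNE3), and ends in the human growth hormone polyadenylation signal. The KASH domain anchors the red fluorescent protein to the outer nuclear membrane, marking the nuclei of transduced neurons so they can be identified or sorted. The construct is thus suited to Cpf1-mediated editing of SOD1 in human neurons, and the associated publication concerns stem-cell-derived neurons.
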