Addgene plasmid #109321: pU6-crRNA(SOD1)
Purpose: AAV vector expressing crRNA for AsCpf1 (RR variant) targeting human SOD1
Depositing lab: Feng Zhang. Depositing organization: Broad Institute. Publication: Effects of 3D culturing conditions on the transcriptomic profile of stem-cell-derived neurons. Tekin H, Simmons S, Cummings B, Gao L, Adiconis X, Hession CC, Ghoshal A, Dionne D, Choudhury SR, Yesilyurt V, Sanjana NE, Shi X, Lu C, Heidenreich M, Pan JQ, Levin JZ, Zhang F. Nat Biomed Eng. 2018 Jul;2(7):540-554. doi: 10.1038/s41551-018-0219-9. Epub 2018 Apr 9. PubMed 30271673.
Backbone
  Vector backbone: Custom
  Vector type: AAV
Growth in bacteria
  Bacterial resistance: Ampicillin, 100 μg/mL
  Growth temperature: 37°C
  Growth strain: NEB Stable
  Copy number: Unknown
Gene/Insert
  Gene/Insert name: mCherry-KASH
  gRNA/shRNA sequence: ATAGACACATCGGCCACACCATC (SOD1)
  Species: H. sapiens (human)
  Entrez Gene: SOD1 (a.k.a. ALS, ALS1, HEL-S-44, IPOA, SOD, STAHP, hSod1, homodimer)
  Promoter: hSyn1
  Cloning method: Gibson Cloning
  Sequencing primers: 5′ CTGCCTCAGTCTGCGGTG
Terms and licenses: Academic/Nonprofit Terms; Industry Terms: Not Available to Industry
How to cite: pU6-crRNA(SOD1) was a gift from Feng Zhang (Addgene plasmid # 109321 ; http://n2t.net/addgene:109321 ; RRID:Addgene_109321)
